>Addgene plasmid #194227 | LCB1_v1.3 (MTK 3a) (pZYW044) | addgene full sequence | sequence record 384612 | Addgene NGS Result
GACCAAAATCCCTTAACGTGAGTTTTCGTTCCACTGAGCGTCAGACCCCGTAGAAAAGATCAAAGGATCT
TCTTGAGATCCTTTTTTTCTGCGCGTAATCTGCTGCTTGCAAACAAAAAAACCACCGCTACCAGCGGTGG
TTTGTTTGCCGGATCAAGAGCTACCAACTCTTTTTCCGAAGGTAACTGGCTTCAGCAGAGCGCAGATACC
AAATACTGTTCTTCTAGTGTAGCCGTAGTTAGGCCACCACTTCAAGAACTCTGTAGCACCGCCTACATAC
CTCGCTCTGCTAATCCTGTTACCAGTGGCTGCTGCCAGTGGCGATAAGTCGTGTCTTACCGGGTTGGACT
CAAGACGATAGTTACCGGATAAGGCGCAGCGGTCGGGCTGAACGGGGGGTTCGTGCACACAGCCCAGCTT
GGAGCGAACGACCTACACCGAACTGAGATACCTACAGCGTGAGCTATGAGAAAGCGCCACGCTTCCCGAA
GGGAGAAAGGCGGACAGGTATCCGGTAAGCGGCAGGGTCGGAACAGGAGAGCGCACGAGGGAGCTTCCAG
GGGGAAACGCCTGGTATCTTTATAGTCCTGTCGGGTTTCGCCACCTCTGACTTGAGCGTCGATTTTTGTG
ATGCTCGTCAGGGGGGCGGAGCCTATGGAAAAACGCCAGCAACGCGGCCTTTTTACGGTTCCTGGCCTTT
TGCTGGCCTTTTGCTCACATGTTCTTTCCTGCGTTATCCCCTGATTCTGTGGATAACCGTAGTCGGTCTC
ATATGGCCTTGCCCGTTACGGCACTTCTGCTCCCACTCGCATTGCTGCTTCACGCCGCCCGACCAGAACA
GAAACTCATAAGTGAAGAAGACCTTGGGGGAGGCGGTTCCGGGGGAGGCGGTTCTGACAAGGAAAACATT
CTCCAGAAAATATACGAGATCATGAAAACCCTCGAGCAACTGGGCCACGCAGAGGCTAGCATGCAGGTGT
CCGATCTGATCTATGAATTCATGAAGCAGGGGGACGAGAGACTGTTGGAGGAAGCCGAGCGGTTACTTGA
AGAGGTCGAAAGGGGTTCTTGAGACCAGACCAATAAAAAACGCCCGGCGGCAACCGAGCGTTCTGAACAA
ATCCAGATGGAGTTCTGAGGTCATTACTGGATCTATCAACAGGAGTCCAAGCGAGCTCGATATCAAATTA
CGCCCCGCCCTGCCACTCATCGCAGTACTGTTGTAATTCATTAAGCATTCTGCCGACATGGAAGCCATCA
CAAACGGCATGATGAACCTGAATCGCCAGCGGCATCAGCACCTTGTCGCCTTGCGTATAATATTTGCCCA
TGGTGAAAACGGGGGCGAAGAAGTTGTCCATATTGGCCACGTTTAAATCAAAACTGGTGAAACTCACCCA
GGGATTGGCTGAAACGAAAAACATATTCTCAATAAACCCTTTAGGGAAATAGGCCAGGTTTTCACCGTAA
CACGCCACATCTTGCGAATATATGTGTAGAAACTGCCGGAAATCGTCGTGGTATTCACTCCAGAGCGATG
AAAACGTTTCAGTTTGCTCATGGAAAACGGTGTAACAAGGGTGAACACTATCCCATATCACCAGCTCACC
GTCTTTCATTGCCATACGAAATTCCGGATGAGCATTCATCAGGCGGGCAAGAATGTGAATAAAGGCCGGA
TAAAACTTGTGCTTATTTTTCTTTACGGTCTTTAAAAAGGCCGTAATATCCAGCTGAACGGTCTGGTTAT
AGGTACATTGAGCAACTGACTGAAATGCCTCAAAATGTTCTTTACGATGCCATTGGGATATATCAACGGT
GGTATATCCAGTGATTTTTTTCTCCATTTTAGCTTCCTTAGCTCCTGAAAATCTCGATAACTCAAAAAAT
ACGCCCGGTAGTGATCTTATTTCATTATGGTGAAAGTTGGAACCTCTTACGTGCCCGATCAATCAT
Features (pLannotate 1.2.2; 5 found; start..end, strand, type, name):
     73..661     +  rep_origin     ori: high-copy-number ColE1/pMB1/pBR322/pUC origin of replication
    773..862     +  CDS            CD8A (fragment): CD8A_HUMAN - Also known as MAL. Experimental evidence at protein level: Swiss-Prot protein existence level 1. Integral membrane glycoprotein that plays an essential role in the immune response and serves multiple functions in responses against both external and internal offenses. In T-cells, functions primarily as a coreceptor for MHC class I molecule:peptide complex. The antigens presented by class I peptides are derived from cytosolic proteins while class II derived from extracellular proteins. Interacts simultaneously with the T-cell receptor (TCR) and the MHC class I proteins presented by
   1083..1117    -  terminator     lambda t0 terminator: minimal transcription terminator from phage lambda (Scholtissek and Grosse, 1987)
   1191..1847    -  CDS            cat: CAT_ECOLX - Experimental evidence at protein level: Swiss-Prot protein existence level 1. This enzyme is an effector of chloramphenicol resistance in bacteria. From Escherichia coli. This protein is used as a marker in many commonly used cloning vectors, such as pACYC184.
   1848..1945    -  promoter       cat promoter: promoter of the E. coli cat gene encoding chloramphenicol acetyltransferase
