[The description below was written by a language model from this plasmid's Addgene catalogue record and pLannotate feature annotations shown in this document.]
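Description:
LCB1_v1.3 (MTK 3a) (pZYW044) is a small (about 2 kb) synthetic biology part plasmid built in the pMTK0_027 entry vector of the Mammalian Toolkit (MTK), a hierarchical modular cloning system in which standardized parts are stored in entry vectors and later assembled into mammalian expression units. It is not itself an expression vector. The record lists no promoter for the insert, and the annotated backbone contains only bacterial maintenance elements: a high-copy ColE1/pUC-type origin of replication and a chloramphenicol acetyltransferase (cat) gene driven by its native cat promoter and followed by a lambda t0 terminator. The plasmid is therefore propagated in E. coli under chloramphenicol selection.

The payload is a type 3a part, a position that in this kind of toolkit generally corresponds to the N-terminal portion of a coding sequence, meant to be fused in frame with downstream coding parts. It encodes LCB1_v1.3, a synthetic binder of the SARS-CoV-2 Spike protein. The automated annotation does not recognize the LCB1 sequence itself, but it does detect a short fragment of human CD8A just after the origin, within the insert region. This may be a CD8A-derived leader preceding the binder to direct it to the cell surface, but the record does not state its role. The cloning sites flanking the part are also not recorded.

According to the associated publication title, the part was made for work on engineered "sentinel" cells that genetically detect Spike protein. It would serve there as the extracellular recognition module, combined with promoter, further coding and terminator parts to assemble a complete mammalian transcription unit.
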