Addgene plasmid #194227: LCB1_v1.3 (MTK 3a) (pZYW044)
Purpose: Mammalian Toolkit part 3a encoding the synthetic Spike binder LCB1
Depositing lab: Hana El-Samad. Depositing organization: University of California, San Francisco (UCSF). Publication: Sentinel cells enable genetic detection of SARS-CoV-2 Spike protein. Weinberg ZY, Hilburger CE, Kim M, Cao L, Khalid M, Elmes S, Diwanji D, Hernandez E, Lopez J, Schaefer K, Smith AM, Zhou F, Kumar GR, Ott M, Baker D, El-Samad H. bioRxiv [Preprint]. 2021 Apr 20:2021.04.20.440678. doi: 10.1101/2021.04.20.440678. PubMed 33907743.
Backbone
  Vector backbone: pMTK0_027 Entry Vector
  Vector type: Synthetic Biology
Growth in bacteria
  Bacterial resistance: Chloramphenicol, 25 μg/mL
  Growth temperature: 37°C
  Growth strain: NEB Stable
  Copy number: High Copy
Gene/Insert
  Gene/Insert name: LCB1_v1.3
  Species: Synthetic
  Promoter: None
  Cloning method: Restriction Enzyme; 5′ cloning site unknown (unknown if destroyed)
Terms and licenses: Academic/Nonprofit Terms; Industry Terms: Not Available to Industry
Depositor comments: Please visit https://doi.org/10.1101/2021.04.20.440678 for bioRxiv preprint.
How to cite: LCB1_v1.3 (MTK 3a) (pZYW044) was a gift from Hana El-Samad (Addgene plasmid # 194227 ; http://n2t.net/addgene:194227 ; RRID:Addgene_194227)
